Addgene plasmid #165985: pAGE3.0
Depositing lab: Bogumil Karas. Publication: Designer Sinorhizobium meliloti strains and multi-functional vectors enable direct inter-kingdom DNA transfer. Brumwell SL, MacLeod MR, Huang T, Cochrane RR, Meaney RS, Zamani M, Matysiakiewicz O, Dan KN, Janakirama P, Edgell DR, Charles TC, Finan TM, Karas BJ. PLoS One. 2019 Jun 17;14(6):e0206781. doi: 10.1371/journal.pone.0206781. eCollection 2019. PubMed 31206509.
Backbone
  Vector backbone: pPtGE31
  Backbone manufacturer: Slattery et al., 2018
  Backbone size w/o insert (bp): 9507
  Total vector size (bp): 17515
  Modifications to backbone: Addition of elements for S. meliloti replication and selection.
  Vector type: Synthetic Biology ; Bacterial and Yeast Cloning; Conjugation
  Selectable markers: Neomycin (select with G418), HIS3 ; Chloramphenicol - E. coli, Nourseothricin N-acetyltransferase - P. tricornutum
Growth in bacteria
  Bacterial resistance: Chloramphenicol, 25 μg/mL
  Growth temperature: 37°C
  Growth strain: E. coli Epi300
  Growth instructions: Plasmid can be induced to high copy with arabinose.
  Copy number: Low Copy
Gene/Insert 1
  Gene/Insert name: RK2/RP4 origin of transfer (alt name: oriT)
  Insert size (bp): 771
Gene/Insert 2
  Gene/Insert name: repA2B2C2
  Species: Sinorhizobium meliloti
  Insert size (bp): 4335
Gene/Insert 3
  Gene/Insert name: nourseothricin N-acetyl transferase (alt name: NAT)
  Insert size (bp): 570
Gene/Insert 4
  Gene/Insert name: neomycin resistance (alt name: nptII)
  Insert size (bp): 1323
Resource information
  A portion of this plasmid was derived from a plasmid made by: (1) Edgell Lab (backbone was cloned from pPtGE30). Reference: Slattery, S. S., Diamond, A., Wang, H., Therrien, J. A., Lant, J. T., Jazey, T., ... & Edgell, D. R. (2018). An expanded plasmid-based genetic toolbox enables Cas9 genome editing and stable maintenance of synthetic pathways in Phaeodactylum tricornutum. ACS synthetic biology, 7(2), 328-338.
Terms and licenses: Academic/Nonprofit Terms; Industry Terms: Not Available to Industry
How to cite: pAGE3.0 was a gift from Bogumil Karas (Addgene plasmid # 165985 ; http://n2t.net/addgene:165985 ; RRID:Addgene_165985)
