[The description below was written by a language model from this plasmid's Addgene catalogue record and pLannotate feature annotations shown in this document.]
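Description:
pAGE3.0 is a 17.5 kb multi-host shuttle and conjugation vector built on the pPtGE31 backbone (itself derived from pPtGE30), to which elements for replication and selection in Sinorhizobium meliloti were added. It is meant to be maintained in E. coli, S. meliloti, yeast and the diatom Phaeodactylum tricornutum, and to be moved between them by conjugation. In E. coli it replicates as a low-copy, F-plasmid-type episome. The feature table shows ori2, repE, incC and the sopA/sopB/sopC partitioning system, together with an oriV element that allows arabinose-induced amplification to high copy in the Epi300 host. Selection in E. coli is by chloramphenicol through the cat gene and its native promoter. The backbone also retains a lambda cos site, a loxP site, and a lacZα/T7 promoter/pUC-type multiple cloning site region.

For S. meliloti, the plasmid carries the repA2B2C2 replication and partitioning cassette. The annotation picks this up only partly, as a rhizobial protein homologue plus the S-element and ctRNA regulatory RNAs typical of repABC replicons. A Tn5-derived nptII gene, flanked by ble and transposase fragments, provides neomycin/kanamycin-class resistance. Yeast maintenance relies on a CEN6/ARS element and the HIS3 auxotrophic marker with its own promoter, which also supports assembly and cloning in yeast. The nourseothricin N-acetyltransferase gene provides selection in P. tricornutum; the promoter driving it is not annotated. An RK2/RP4 (IncP) oriT with adjacent traJ lets the plasmid be mobilised by a donor that supplies the transfer functions in trans. According to the associated publication, this supports direct inter-kingdom DNA transfer from designer S. meliloti strains.
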