Features (pLannotate 1.2.2; 34 found; start..end, strand, type, name):
    600..1169    +  CDS            NrsR: nourseothricin acetyltransferase; Streptomyces noursei nat1; confers resistance to nourseothricin
   1858..3039    -  CDS            Y4CI_SINFN: Protein predicted: Swiss-Prot protein existence level 4. From Sinorhizobium fredii (strain NBRC 101917 / NGR234).
   3036..3103    -  ncRNA          S-element: Accession: RF00490 - S-element
   3146..3190    +  ncRNA          ctRNA p42d: Accession: RF00489 - ctRNA
   5904..6518    +  rep_origin     oriV: origin of replication for the bacterial F plasmid
   6594..6813    +  rep_origin     ori2: secondary origin of replication for the bacterial F plasmid; also known as oriS
   6904..7659    +  CDS            repE: replication initiation protein for the bacterial F plasmid; repE
   7662..7912    +  misc_feature   incC: incC; incompatibility region of the bacterial F plasmid
   8074..8577    +  misc_feature   CEN/ARS: S. cerevisiae CEN6 centromere fused to an autonomously replicating sequence
   8578..8764    +  promoter       HIS3 promoter: S. cerevisiae HIS3
   8765..9427    +  CDS            HIS3: imidazoleglycerol-phosphate dehydratase, required for histidine biosynthesis; S. cerevisiae HIS3; yeast auxotrophic marker
   9617..10792   +  CDS            sopA: partitioning protein for the bacterial F plasmid; sopA
  10792..11763   +  CDS            sopB: partitioning protein for the bacterial F plasmid; sopB
  11836..12309   +  misc_feature   sopC: sopC; centromere-like partitioning region of the bacterial F plasmid
  12409..12555   +  CDS            yuaZ (fragment): YUAZ_ECO57 - Protein predicted: Swiss-Prot protein existence level 4. From Escherichia coli O157:H7.
  12569..12967   -  misc_feature   cos: lambda cos site; allows packaging into phage lambda particles
  12985..13018   +  protein_bind   loxP: Cre-mediated recombination occurs in the 8-bp core sequence (GCATACAT). Cre recombinase
  13072..13171   +  misc_feature   bom (fragment): basis of mobility region from pBR322
  13177..13333   -  CDS            lacZα (fragment): LacZα fragment of β-galactosidase; lacZ fragment
  13336..13354   +  promoter       T7 promoter: promoter for bacteriophage T7 RNA polymerase
  13357..13413   +  misc_feature   MCS: pUC18/19 multiple cloning site
  13478..13500   -  protein_bind   lac operator (fragment): The lac repressor binds to the lac operator to inhibit transcription in E. coli. This inhibition can be relieved by adding lactose or isopropyl-β-D-thiogalactopyranoside (IPTG). lac repressor encoded by lacI
  13504..13534   -  promoter       lac promoter: promoter for the E. coli lac operon
  13549..13570   -  protein_bind   CAP binding site: CAP binding activates transcription in the presence of cAMP. E. coli catabolite activator protein
  13583..13646   -  CDS            lacI (fragment): lac repressor; lacI; The lac repressor binds to the lac operator to inhibit transcription in E. coli. This inhibition can be relieved by adding lactose or isopropyl-β-D-thiogalactopyranoside (IPTG).
  13688..13705   +  promoter       tet promoter (fragment): E. coli promoter for tetracycline efflux protein gene
  13793..14449   -  CDS            cat: CAT_ECOLX - Experimental evidence at protein level: Swiss-Prot protein existence level 1. This enzyme is an effector of chloramphenicol resistance in bacteria. From Escherichia coli. This protein is used as a marker in many commonly used cloning vectors, such as pACYC184.
  14450..14552   -  promoter       cat promoter: promoter of the E. coli cat gene encoding chloramphenicol acetyltransferase
  14668..15012   +  CDS            resD (fragment): REDF_ECOLI - Also known as D. Protein inferred from homology: Swiss-Prot protein existence level 3. Acts as a repressor of transcription and as a site-specific resolvase that cleaves at the RfsF site. From Escherichia coli (strain K12).
  15414..15566   -  CDS            ble (fragment): BLE_KLEPN - Experimental evidence at protein level: Swiss-Prot protein existence level 1. Binding protein with a strong affinity to the bleomycin family of antibiotics. Binds to CL990; an antimitotic-antibiotic compound. From Klebsiella pneumoniae.
  15590..16381   -  CDS            neo: KKA2_KLEPN - Also known as kan, nptII. Experimental evidence at protein level: Swiss-Prot protein existence level 1. Resistance to kanamycin, neomycin, paromomycin, ribostamycin, butirosin and gentamicin B. From Klebsiella pneumoniae.
  16413..16736   -  CDS            tnpA (fragment): TN5P_ECOLX - Also known as tnp. Experimental evidence at protein level: Swiss-Prot protein existence level 1. Mediates transposition of transposon Tn5 by a 'cut and paste' mechanism. First, the monomeric transposase binds the 19 bp inverted DNA repeats flanking the transposon. Then, dimerization of the DNA- bound transposase creates a synaptic DNA complex. After nicking of the first DNA strand, excision of the transposon proceeds through a series of intermediates. The transposase then mediates the insertion of the transposon at a new site by strand transfer. The activity of the wild- type tran
  16880..16989   +  oriT           oriT: incP origin of transfer
  17022..17393   +  CDS            traJ: oriT-recognizing protein; traJ
>Addgene plasmid #165985 | pAGE3.0 | addgene full sequence | sequence record 375864 | Addgene NGS Result
ATCGATACTAGCTTGATTGGGATATCTCGCTCGTGCTTGTCGCGTGCTATGTCTTTTAGGGTACTTTGAA
CCTACGTTCGTACTTGTATAATATGATCATCGTATTATCGTTTTTCATCCGTCCAGCGCAAAATGCATTA
GCAGCTAGTCCTAGCGTGCGGAGCTACCTGGACAGGTGCATGACGGATGCGTGTCCTTCAGTGACTTTCT
AATTAACAGTAACTTCTTTACTTATGTTTCAGTTTGTAAGAAGCGGGATTCGCTCGTCGGTTGACATCTG
ATTGGACTGCGTCGGCACATGAAAACTACATTGTGAAATCTGCTAAAACTCCGGGTATCTCTGACACAAA
ACGATTCGGCTTCGCAATTTCAACATTACGGTCAAGGCTAACGTATCTTTCTCGGTCAACTTCAGATTAT
GCCGATTAAATTGTCGTAGCTTTCAAGGCGTTTTGAGTACTGCGGCAGTTGTTGAACCTGCAAGGAGAAG
ATCTCGACAACAGAATAAAGCGAAAAATGGGTCTCATGCACTAACACTCAGGCCTCCCTCATAATCTCTG
TTTGAGTTTACCAACAACACATATATACATTTCGACAAAATGACCACTCTTGACGACACGGCTTACCGGT
ACCGCACCAGTGTCCCGGGGGACGCCGAGGCCATCGAGGCACTGGATGGGTCCTTCACCACCGACACCGT
CTTCCGCGTCACCGCCACCGGGGACGGCTTCACCCTGCGGGAGGTGCCGGTGGACCCGCCCCTGACCAAG
GTGTTCCCCGACGACGAATCGGACGACGAATCGGACGACGGGGAGGACGGCGACCCGGACTCCCGGACGT
TCGTCGCGTACGGGGACGACGGCGACCTGGCGGGCTTCGTGGTCGTCTCGTACTCCGGCTGGAACCGCCG
GCTGACCGTCGAGGACATCGAGGTCGCCCCGGAGCACCGGGGGCACGGGGTCGGGCGCGCGTTGATGGGG
CTCGCGACGGAGTTCGCCCGCGAGCGGGGCGCCGGGCACCTCTGGCTGGAGGTCACCAACGTCAACGCAC
CGGCGATCCACGCGTACCGGCGGATGGGGTTCACCCTCTGCGGCCTGGACACCGCCCTGTACGACGGCAC
CGCCTCGGACGGCGAGCAGGCGCTCTACATGAGCATGCCCTGCCCCTGATTTTGTTACATTTACTGACTT
CAAGGAGTCGAGGAATCGATACTGCCGTCGTTTCCAGGATCCGAGGTTTCATAAACTCTGTTAACGTTAT
AGAAACAGACTTACCTCTCCTACGCCATTCACGTAATATTCGCAATATGCTATTCTTCCTCTGAAGACCA
GGTTTATGTGCTGCCTGAAACTATTTCAATAAGTCAGCTGCACTTGCACAGGGTTTCACAAGGAAAGCGT
GTCTTTTTTTCCAACGTAGGCGTCGCTTTCGTCTGACTCTTACTCTTACATTCACAGCCAATACTTACAA
TTAGTAAAAAACCTGTGCTCGAGAGTGAAAACTCCGTAACTATAACGGTCCTAAGGTAGCGAACACTCCG
TTCGTGGCGTCGCACGATCGCGACATTTGACGACGTGTGTTTTGCCTGGGCTACGTATCGGGAATGTTTG
CGAAACCCCCGAAATTGTACCGGGATGTAGGCACATCGCTGGAAGGTAGCCAGGGGGGTCCGGCGCTGAT
TACGAAGTGCGGCGACCGACGAATTTGGAGCACGCCCGACGCTCAGGGGTGGATGCCGCTGGCGATTCCG
CTTGAGTGGGATCGCTCGGCACCCGCGGGTCGGCATATGCCCGTGCCGATTGTGTCCCCACGGTGTTGGT
CAGGCGGCCGGTATCACGACACCCCCCGCCCATCGAAGCCATTCGCTCTCAGCAACGCCATGAGCATCGG
GCCAAGCGAGAATTTCCCTTGCCGCGCCTTGGCGGTCAGATCGCGCAGATAGCCGCCAGCAGAGTTGATA
TGCCCTGCCCTCTCTAGAATGCAGGCCACGGCGACTCCGGCGTTTTCCGGTCCCATGACCTCGCAGGCCT
CCTGATAGGCCGAGGGGTAAACGCCAAGCATAGATCGTACCGTGACTGCAGCGATCATGAGGTCGCGCCA
ACTTCTCACTGCACCGTCAGGACCGTAGTTCATGATTTCCGGGCAGGCTTTCAGTACCATTCCCAGCGGA
AAGGCCCTTTTTGCCTTGTTGGCCGGTTCAATGGCTTGGCCGTCTAACCGCTCATTCCGAGAGCAACGTT
CAAGTTCAATAATAGATTCGGGTTTTGATTCCTGTTTGTGCCGCTCAGTTTGATCGGGATTGCCGCTCAT
CTCGTGTGGTTTTATGTGCTTTTGCAACTGGTTAGCCACCTGTTCGCGCAGCGTTTCGAATGCCACTACC
AAAGGGGTGAGATCAGCGATATCGGGCGTCCTCGGTATCGCCTGGACGAGGCTTCGGAAATCTTCCTGCA
TAGACGTCCAGTGGCCCGGCACTTCTACGAGCACCACGTCTATCAACTTGGCGATGTCTCTGCGGCAGAG
CGTCAGTCGCTCGCGTAGCCGCTGCAGCTCCATCCGATCAGCCTCGGCTTCGGCAGCGAGTCGCTCTATT
TCGCCGGAGCGGGCCAGCAGTGGTGCGAGCGAAAAGCCGAACGCTGTGCCGATCGCTCCATCGCGAGTCT
TGCGTGCATAGCGCTTGCCGTTCGGACTGTCCTTGCGAGCGACCAGCCCTGCATCGACGAGGGCGGCCAG
ATGCCTTCTGAGCGTAGCCTCGGCCATGCCATGAGCTCTCAGTGACAGCTGAACGTTCGAGGGAAAGACG
ACCAGACTGGTCTCCCCGCTTAGCGTGTTCTCCGGATAGAAGCTCAACAGCGCGTTCAGAACGGCTAGTG
TCCGATCGCTGATGCCAAGACGGCGTTTGGCAGCACAAAGCGAGCGAAACAATTTCCACTTGTCGACCGA
CTTGCCAGGTTCGATGTCGCGGGAGATGAACTGGCCTGCCAACAGGGCAAGCGTCATCGACCGCCGCCCA
AAGGGCGTCGTCACACTTCCAATCTCCATTTCCTTCACCTTCGATAAGGCAAAAGAAAGCAGCTCACCAA
AAACGGTGCCAAGGACTCTTGACTGTGATTCGTGGAAATGCGATTCTCGATCTTGCTACAAATCTGAGGA
AGGCTTCCACGGCTTGTTCGTTGGGGGCCTTTTTCTTTTGCGGGTTAGTCTCCTTGTTTCGAACTCTGCT
TTTGCATGAACTGGTCGTGCAGGCTTTCGATCTGACCTGCAATGAAATCGACAAAGCCTGACGGCACAGA
CTTGTTGAATGTCAGCTTCGCAGCCGACTTGCCGCGTTGGATCTGGCCAAGCACGAGGCCATGAGAGATC
AGATCGCTCGTGGAAGACGCTGCAGCCCTCACATCAACCTTGGTAAGGGCTTCAAAAACCGCAGTGAAGC
GTAGATCGCTGGAAGAGGCTTGAATCTGCTCTTGCTCCAGAACCAACTGCGCCACCTTCGCGGGCTCCCG
GTGAGCCGCCCAGCGCACTTCGAACTCGATCCATCTACGCCGTCCGATTTCAGGAGCCGGACCAATCTGC
ATCAGGATCTCGCGCGGCAATGCTGCCGCTATCCGGATCATTTCGGAGATATGCGACCTGCCGGTGCTCA
GGGACTTGCAGATCACGTCGCGGCGATAGCCGGCAGCCTCCTGCGATTGCGCAAAAAGGCATCGCTCGAT
GAAGGACAGGTCCTTGCGGTTGCTGTTCTCTTCCCCTTGGAGAACGATCGCATCTTCGTCGCTAAGTTCC
CGGGCGATTGCCTTGAACTTGATGCCGAGGAGTTTGGCAGCGGCAAGCCGGCGCCGGCCAAATACGATCT
GAAACGGCCTTGCGGCCCCTCGAACCGGGCGGACCAAGCCAGGAGTACTCTGTCCATGCTCGCGCATCGA
CTCGAGCAAATCCGCAATACCGGCTTCGCTGTAGCCGGAATCAAAGCGATCCCGGATGGCCGATTCCATG
ATCTCGTCTGGATCGATCTCGACGATCTGGCCACCATCCTTGAGAAGGCGTTCGGCAAGTTCGCTGCGTT
CCTGCATCTGACGGACGCCGGCTGCAACTTTGAGAAGATGTGGCGATGTCGACCGCTGCATCCCGCCCTT
CTCTGCAGAATTTTCCAGCTGTCCGAGGACATTGGCAAAAAGGCCCTTGGAATCCTTGCGGCTCATTCTC
TCCCCCATGCCTTCCAGAAGAGGCCCTCGAGTTCAGCATTGGCAGCATTGATCGACTCGATGGCGCGGTC
GTAGGTTTTCGGCGCCGAAAATCGGGACCTCTGAACCTCGTAAAGGCTCTGCTTCCACGTCAGAGCATCG
GCCACCGCGGTCGACTTGATGACGGAGTTGAGGAGCAGATCCTCGCCGAACACCTGTCTCATCAGCGCGG
ACATATTCGCTTGCGGATGATCGTTCGGCTCGAACTTTGTGATCAGGAACTTGGCGAAGTCCCATTGAGC
GGCGGTGCCCACCTCATTCAGGATCTGCATGTACGACCCGGCAAGCTCCAAAAACTTTGCGGTCGAGTCC
ACATCCAGCATATGTGCCGGAACCGGGATGATGACTCCAGTCGCGGCGGTCAGCGACGAAAGTGTCAGGA
AGTTCAGCGACGGAGCCGAGTCCATAAGGACGAAGTCGTAGTCATCGGCGACCTGCTCCAGAGCTTGAGA
AACGCGAAGCAAGAAACCGGTTCCTGCTGACCGCCGCATCTCGAGGGCGACGGCCGTCTCGAACTCGGTC
AGTTCGAGGCCGGCACAGATGACGTCGAAACCAACGATGTGGGTCTTGTGGATGATGGATTTCGTCGGGA
CGGGATCGTCGAAACGAATGGCTGAGAAAAGTGTATCGCCGCCGCGGTAATCGAATTCGGGCAGGCTACC
ATGGAGCGCGGTGAGAGATGCTTGCGGGTCGAGATCGACCGCCAGCACGCGATAGCCCTTGAGTGCCAGA
TAGTGACCGAGATGGATTGTGGTAGAGGTCTTGCTGGAGCCGCCCTTGAAGTTGGTGACCGCAACGATCT
GGCATTGCTCATTGCCTGTCCGGCGGGGGTTCATCCATTTCTTCCGGCCGTTTGCCGCAAGAGCCATACG
TAGCTCAAGAACCTGCTCGAGCGTGTAGAAGCGCCGGCCGTTGGCGATTTCGGGCTCAGGGCCCTGTTCC
TTGGCGGCAACCTGGCGGATATAGGCCTCGGTTACGCCCAGCAGGGTGGCAACTTCGGTAGAGGTGAACT
TGCGCATTGTGCGACGCGCGTTCGGGGGGAACTGCGCCATGCTCAAGTTGTTCAGTGCCATTTCGAGCTT
ACTGGAAAAATTCTCCATGAAAGCGAGGCTGCTTAGGTGTCGCGTCATCGAAAGAATCCCTGTGATCGTT
TCCGTCACTTAAGCAGTGAAGTGGTTAACCGCTTGCTAATCGCCACGTAACTACTCGAAAACACGCAAAT
TCGAAAAATTTCCGCAACTAAGACGTACTCCGATTCGGCTATGGCCATCAATGCGCGCTGTGGATGACGC
ACAGAGCCGGGGGGAAGGCGCCAGTGCATGCCGGTTCTCGACCCTCCCCGCCTCTTTTTTGGACGAAGAT
GTGCGCAGACGTCGCTGGGCGGAGACGCAATAGTGGTTCACTGCGGAAATGGTTGGCCGTTGCTTTCAAT
GGAGATCTGCCGAACTCTTCGCAGAGTTCCCCGCGGGGAACTCTCGAAGCGACGACGCTGGCGCGCAGTA
CCGACTGCTCGCCAAGGCGAGACATATGTGCCGTATTGGGAACAGCTCGGCATCTCGGTGCTCGCCTGCG
CTCCGGCCTGCCTCAATCTCGTTGGCCATGACCGAGCAACGACTGCACCGGATGGTTCAGTTACGCTAGG
GATAACAGGGTAATATAGTCGAGCTGGTTGCCCTCGCCGCTGGGCTGGCGGCCGTCTATGGCCCTGCAAA
CGCGCCAGAAACGCCGTCGAAGCCGTGTGCGAGACACCGCGGCCGGCCGCCGGCGTTGTGGATACCTCGC
GGAAAACTTGGCCCTCACTGACAGATGAGGGGCGGACGTTGACACTTGAGGGGCCGACTCACCCGGCGCG
GCGTTGACAGATGAGGGGCAGGCTCGATTTCGGCCGGCGACGTGGAGCTGGCCAGCCTCGCAAATCGGCG
AAAACGCCTGATTTTACGCGAGTTTCCCACAGATGATGTGGACAAGCCTGGGGATAAGTGCCCTGCGGTA
TTGACACTTGAGGGGCGCGACTACTGACAGATGAGGGGCGCGATCCTTGACACTTGAGGGGCAGAGTGCT
GACAGATGAGGGGCGCACCTATTGACATTTGAGGGGCTGTCCACAGGCAGAAAATCCAGCATTTGCAAGG
GTTTCCGCCCGTTTTTCGGCCACCGCTAACCTGTCTTTTAACCTGCTTTTAAACCAATATTTATAAACCT
TGTTTTTAACCAGGGCTGCGCCCTGTGCGCGTGACCGCGCACGCCGAAGGGGGGTGCCCCCCCTTCTCGA
ACCCTCCCGGTCGAGTGAGCGAGGAAGCACCAGGGAACAGCACTTATATATTCTGCTTACACACGATGCC
TGAAAAAACTTCCCTTGGGGTTATCCACTTATCCACGGGGATATTTTTATAATTATTTTTTTTATAGTTT
TTAGATCTTCTTTTTTAGAGCGCCTTGTAGGCCTTTATCCATGCTGGTTCTAGAGAAGGTGTTGTGACAA
ATTGCCCTTTCAGTGTGACAAATCACCCTCAAATGACAGTCCTGTCTGTGACAAATTGCCCTTAACCCTG
TGACAAATTGCCCTCAGAAGAAGCTGTTTTTTCACAAAGTTATCCCTGCTTATTGACTCTTTTTTATTTA
GTGTGACAATCTAAAAACTTGTCACACTTCACATGGATCTGTCATGGCGGAAACAGCGGTTATCAATCAC
AAGAAACGTAAAAATAGCCCGCGAATCGTCCAGTCAAACGACCTCACTGAGGCGGCATATAGTCTCTCCC
GGGATCAAAAACGTATGCTGTATCTGTTCGTTGACCAGATCAGAAAATCTGATGGCACCCTACAGGAACA
TGACGGTATCTGCGAGATCCATGTTGCTAAATATGCTGAAATATTCGGATTGACCTCTGCGGAAGCCAGT
AAGGATATACGGCAGGCATTGAAGAGTTTCGCGGGGAAGGAAGTGGTTTTTTATCGCCCTGAAGAGGATG
CCGGCGATGAAAAAGGCTATGAATCTTTTCCTTGGTTTATCAAACGTGCGCACAGTCCATCCAGAGGGCT
TTACAGTGTACATATCAACCCATATCTCATTCCCTTCTTTATCGGGTTACAGAACCGGTTTACGCAGTTT
CGGCTTAGTGAAACAAAAGAAATCACCAATCCGTATGCCATGCGTTTATACGAATCCCTGTGTCAGTATC
GTAAGCCGGATGGCTCAGGCATCGTCTCTCTGAAAATCGACTGGATCATAGAGCGTTACCAGCTGCCTCA
AAGTTACCAGCGTATGCCTGACTTCCGCCGCCGCTTCCTGCAGGTCTGTGTTAATGAGATCAACAGCAGA
ACTCCAATGCGCCTCTCATACATTGAGAAAAAGAAAGGCCGCCAGACGACTCATATCGTATTTTCCTTCC
GCGATATCACTTCCATGACGACAGGATAGTCTGAGGGTTATCTGTCACAGATTTGAGGGTGGTTCGTCAC
ATTTGTTCTGACCTACTGAGGGTAATTTGTCACAGTTTTGCTGTTTCCTTCAGCCTGCATGGATTTTCTC
ATACTTTTTGAACTGTAATTTTTAAGGAAGCCAAATTTGAGGGCAGTTTGTCACAGTTGATTTCCTTCTC
TTTCCCTTCGTCATGTGACCTGATATCGGGGGTTAGTTCGTCATCATTGATGAGGGTTGATTATCACAGT
TTATTACTCTGAATTGGCTATCCGCGTGTGTACCTCTACCTGGAGTTTTTCCCACGGTGGATATTTCTTC
TTGCGCTGAGCGTAAGAGCTATCTGACAGAACAGTTCTTCTTTGCTTCCTCGCCAGTTCGCTCGCTATGC
TCGGTTACACGGCTGCGGCGAGCATCACGTGCTATAAAAATAATTATAATTTAAATTTTTTAATATAAAT
ATATAAATTAAAAATAGAAAGTAAAAAAAGAAATTAAAGAAAAAATAGTTTTTGTTTTCCGAAGATGTAA
AAGACTCTAGGGGGATCGCCAACAAATACTACCTTTTACCTTGCTCTTCCTGCTCTCAGGTATTAATGCC
GAATTGTTTCATCTTGTCTGTGTAGAAGACCACACACGAAAATCCTGTGATTTTACATTTTACTTATCGT
TAATCGAATGTATATCTATTTAATCTGCTTTTCTTGTCTAATAAATATATATGTAAAGTACGCTTTTTGT
TGAAATTTTTTAAACCTTTGTTTATTTTTTTTTCTTCATTCCGTAACTCTTCTACCTTCTTTATTTACTT
TCTAAAATCCAAATACAAAACATAAAAATAAATAAACACAGAGTAAATTCCCAAATTATTCCATCATTAA
AAGATACGAGGCGCGTGTAAGTTACAGGCAAGCGATCCTAGTACACTCTATATTTTTTTATGCCTCGGTA
ATGATTTTCATTTTTTTTTTCCACCTAGCGGATGACTCTTTTTTTTTCTTAGCGATTGGCATTATCACAT
AATGAATTATACATTATATAAAGTAATGTGATTTCTTCGAAGAATATACTAAAAAATGAGCAGGCAAGAT
AAACGAAGGCAAAGATGACAGAGCAGAAAGCCCTAGTAAAGCGTATTACAAATGAAACCAAGATTCAGAT
TGCGATCTCTTTAAAGGGTGGTCCCCTAGCGATAGAGCACTCGATCTTCCCAGAAAAAGAGGCAGAAGCA
GTAGCAGAACAGGCCACACAATCGCAAGTGATTAACGTCCACACAGGTATAGGGTTTCTGGACCATATGA
TACATGCTCTGGCCAAGCATTCCGGCTGGTCGCTAATCGTTGAGTGCATTGGTGACTTACACATAGACGA
CCATCACACCACTGAAGACTGCGGGATTGCTCTCGGTCAAGCTTTTAAAGAGGCCCTAGGGGCCGTGCGT
GGAGTAAAAAGGTTTGGATCAGGATTTGCGCCTTTGGATGAGGCACTTTCCAGAGCGGTGGTAGATCTTT
CGAACAGGCCGTACGCAGTTGTCGAACTTGGTTTGCAAAGGGAGAAAGTAGGAGATCTCTCTTGCGAGAT
GATCCCGCATTTTCTTGAAAGCTTTGCAGAGGCTAGCAGAATTACCCTCCACGTTGATTGTCTGCGAGGC
AAGAATGATCATCACCGTAGTGAGAGTGCGTTCAAGGCTCTTGCGGTTGCCATAAGAGAAGCCACCTCGC
CCAATGGTACCAACGATGTTCCCTCCACCAAAGGTGTTCTTATGTAGTTTTACACAGGAGTCTGGACTTG
ACGCTAGTGATAATAAGTGACTGAGGTATGTGCTCTTCTTATCTCCTTTTGTAGTGTTGCTCTTATTTTA
AACAACTTTGCGGTTTTTTGATGACTTTGCGATTTTGTTGTTGCTTTGCAGTAAATTGCAAGATTTAATA
AAAAAACGCAAAGCAATGATTAAAGGATGTTCAGAATGAAACTCATGGAAACACTTAACCAGTGCATAAA
CGCTGGTCATGAAATGACGAAGGCTATCGCCATTGCACAGTTTAATGATGACAGCCCGGAAGCGAGGAAA
ATAACCCGGCGCTGGAGAATAGGTGAAGCAGCGGATTTAGTTGGGGTTTCTTCTCAGGCTATCAGAGATG
CCGAGAAAGCAGGGCGACTACCGCACCCGGATATGGAAATTCGAGGACGGGTTGAGCAACGTGTTGGTTA
TACAATTGAACAAATTAATCATATGCGTGATGTGTTTGGTACGCGATTGCGACGTGCTGAAGACGTATTT
CCACCGGTGATCGGGGTTGCTGCCCATAAAGGTGGCGTTTACAAAACCTCAGTTTCTGTTCATCTTGCTC
AGGATCTGGCTCTGAAGGGGCTACGTGTTTTGCTCGTGGAAGGTAACGACCCCCAGGGAACAGCCTCAAT
GTATCACGGATGGGTACCAGATCTTCATATTCATGCAGAAGACACTCTCCTGCCTTTCTATCTTGGGGAA
AAGGACGATGTCACTTATGCAATAAAGCCCACTTGCTGGCCGGGGCTTGACATTATTCCTTCCTGTCTGG
CTCTGCACCGTATTGAAACTGAGTTAATGGGCAAATTTGATGAAGGTAAACTGCCCACCGATCCACACCT
GATGCTCCGACTGGCCATTGAAACTGTTGCTCATGACTATGATGTCATAGTTATTGACAGCGCGCCTAAC
CTGGGTATCGGCACGATTAATGTCGTATGTGCTGCTGATGTGCTGATTGTTCCCACGCCTGCTGAGTTGT
TTGACTACACCTCCGCACTGCAGTTTTTCGATATGCTTCGTGATCTGCTCAAGAACGTTGATCTTAAAGG
GTTCGAGCCTGATGTACGTATTTTGCTTACCAAATACAGCAATAGCAATGGCTCTCAGTCCCCGTGGATG
GAGGAGCAAATTCGGGATGCCTGGGGAAGCATGGTTCTAAAAAATGTTGTACGTGAAACGGATGAAGTTG
GTAAAGGTCAGATCCGGATGAGAACTGTTTTTGAACAGGCCATTGATCAACGCTCTTCAACTGGTGCCTG
GAGAAATGCTCTTTCTATTTGGGAACCTGTCTGCAATGAAATTTTCGATCGTCTGATTAAACCACGCTGG
GAGATTAGATAATGAAGCGTGCGCCTGTTATTCCAAAACATACGCTCAATACTCAACCGGTTGAAGATAC
TTCGTTATCGACACCAGCTGCCCCGATGGTGGATTCGTTAATTGCGCGCGTAGGAGTAATGGCTCGCGGT
AATGCCATTACTTTGCCTGTATGTGGTCGGGATGTGAAGTTTACTCTTGAAGTGCTCCGGGGTGATAGTG
TTGAGAAGACCTCTCGGGTATGGTCAGGTAATGAACGTGACCAGGAGCTGCTTACTGAGGACGCACTGGA
TGATCTCATCCCTTCTTTTCTACTGACTGGTCAACAGACACCGGCGTTCGGTCGAAGAGTATCTGGTGTC
ATAGAAATTGCCGATGGGAGTCGCCGTCGTAAAGCTGCTGCACTTACCGAAAGTGATTATCGTGTTCTGG
TTGGCGAGCTGGATGATGAGCAGATGGCTGCATTATCCAGATTGGGTAACGATTATCGCCCAACAAGTGC
TTATGAACGTGGTCAGCGTTATGCAAGCCGATTGCAGAATGAATTTGCTGGAAATATTTCTGCGCTGGCT
GATGCGGAAAATATTTCACGTAAGATTATTACCCGCTGTATCAACACCGCCAAATTGCCTAAATCAGTTG
TTGCTCTTTTTTCTCACCCCGGTGAACTATCTGCCCGGTCAGGTGATGCACTTCAAAAAGCCTTTACAGA
TAAAGAGGAATTACTTAAGCAGCAGGCATCTAACCTTCATGAGCAGAAAAAAGCTGGGGTGATATTTGAA
GCTGAAGAAGTTATCACTCTTTTAACTTCTGTGCTTAAAACGTCATCTGCATCAAGAACTAGTTTAAGCT
CACGACATCAGTTTGCTCCTGGAGCGACAGTATTGTATAAGGGCGATAAAATGGTGCTTAACCTGGACAG
GTCTCGTGTTCCAACTGAGTGTATAGAGAAAATTGAGGCCATTCTTAAGGAACTTGAAAAGCCAGCACCC
TGATGCGACCTCGTTTTAGTCTACGTTTATCTGTCTTTACTTAATGTCCTTTGTTACAGGCCAGAAAGCA
TAACTGGCCTGAATATTCTCTCTGGGCCCACTGTTCCACTTGTATCGTCGGTCTGATAATCAGACTGGGA
CCACGGTCCCACTCGTATCGTCGGTCTGATTATTAGTCTGGGACCACGGTCCCACTCGTATCGTCGGTCT
GATTATTAGTCTGGGACCACGGTCCCACTCGTATCGTCGGTCTGATAATCAGACTGGGACCACGGTCCCA
CTCGTATCGTCGGTCTGATTATTAGTCTGGGACCATGGTCCCACTCGTATCGTCGGTCTGATTATTAGTC
TGGGACCACGGTCCCACTCGTATCGTCGGTCTGATTATTAGTCTGGAACCACGGTCCCACTCGTATCGTC
GGTCTGATTATTAGTCTGGGACCACGGTCCCACTCGTATCGTCGGTCTGATTATTAGTCTGGGACCACGA
TCCCACTCGTGTTGTCGGTCTGATTATCGGTCTGGGACCACGGTCCCACTTGTATTGTCGATCAGACTAT
CAGCGTGAGACTACGATTCCATCAATGCCTGTCAAGGGCAAGTATTGACATGTCGTCGTAACCTGTAGAA
CGGAGTAACCTCGGTGTGCGGTTGTATGCCTGCTGTGGATTGCTGCTGTGTCCTGCTTATCCACAACATT
TTGCGCACGGTTATGTGGACAAAATACCTGGTTACCCAGGCCGTGCCGGCACGTTAACCGGGCTGCATCC
GATGCAAGTGTGTCGCTGTCGACGAGCTCGCGAGCTCGGACATGAGGTTGCCCCGTATTCAGTGTCGCTG
ATTTGTATTGTCTGAAGTTGTTTTTACGTTAAGTTGATGCAGATCAATTAATACGATACCTGCGTCATAA
TTGATTATTTGACGTGGTTTGATGGCCTCCACGCACGTTGTGATATGTAGATGATAATCATTATCACTTT
ACGGGTCCTTTCCGGTGATCCGACAGGTTACGGGGCGGCGACCTCGCGGGTTTTCGCTATTTATGAAAAT
TTTCCGGTTTAAGGCGTTTCCGTTCTTCTTCGTCATAACTTAATGTTTTTATTTAAAATACCCTCTGAAA
AGAAAGGAAACGACAGGTGCTGAAAGCGAGCTTTTTGGCCTCTGTCGTTTCCTTTCTCTGTTTTTGTCCG
TGGAATGAACAATGGAAGTCCGAGCTCATCGCTAATAACTTCGTATAGCATACATTATACGAAGTTATAT
TCGATGCGGCCGCAAGGGGTTCGCGTCAGCGGGTGTTGGCGGGTGTCGGGGCTGGCTTAACTATGCGGCA
TCAGAGCAGATTGTACTGAGAGTGCACCATATGCGGTGTGAAATACCACACAGATGCGTAAGGAGAAAAT
ACCGCATCAGGCGCCATTCGCCATTCAGCTGCGCAACTGTTGGGAAGGGCGATCGGTGCGGGCCTCTTCG
CTATTACGCCAGCTGGCGAAAGGGGGATGTGCTGCAAGGCGATTAAGTTGGGTAACGCCAGGGTTTTCCC
AGTCACGACGTTGTAAAACGACGGCCAGTGAATTGTAATACGACTCACTATAGGGCGAATTCGAGCTCGG
TACCCGGGGATCCTCTAGAGTCGACCTGCAGGCATGCAAGCTTGAGTATTCTATAGTCTCACCTAAATAG
CTTGGCGTAATCATGGTCATAGCTGTTTCCTGTGTGAAATTGTTATCCGCTCACAATTCCACACAACATA
CGAGCCGGAAGCATAAAGTGTAAAGCCTGGGGTGCCTAATGAGTGAGCTAACTCACATTAATTGCGTTGC
GCTCACTGCCCGCTTTCCAGTCGGGAAACCTGTCGTGCCAGCTGCATTAATGAATCGGCCAACGCGAACC
CCTTGCGGCCGCCCGGGCCGTCGACCAATTCTCATGTTTGACAGCTTATCATCGAATTTCTGCCATTCAT
CCGCTTATTATCACTTATTCAGGCGTAGCAACCAGGCGTTTAAGGGCACCAATAACTGCCTTAAAAAAAT
TACGCCCCGCCCTGCCACTCATCGCAGTACTGTTGTAATTCATTAAGCATTCTGCCGACATGGAAGCCAT
CACAAACGGCATGATGAACCTGAATCGCCAGCGGCATCAGCACCTTGTCGCCTTGCGTATAATATTTGCC
CATGGTGAAAACGGGGGCGAAGAAGTTGTCCATATTGGCCACGTTTAAATCAAAACTGGTGAAACTCACC
CAGGGATTGGCTGAGACGAAAAACATATTCTCAATAAACCCTTTAGGGAAATAGGCCAGGTTTTCACCGT
AACACGCCACATCTTGCGAATATATGTGTAGAAACTGCCGGAAATCGTCGTGGTATTCACTCCAGAGCGA
TGAAAACGTTTCAGTTTGCTCATGGAAAACGGTGTAACAAGGGTGAACACTATCCCATATCACCAGCTCA
CCGTCTTTCATTGCCATACGAAATTCCGGATGAGCATTCATCAGGCGGGCAAGAATGTGAATAAAGGCCG
GATAAAACTTGTGCTTATTTTTCTTTACGGTCTTTAAAAAGGCCGTAATATCCAGCTGAACGGTCTGGTT
ATAGGTACATTGAGCAACTGACTGAAATGCCTCAAAATGTTCTTTACGATGCCATTGGGATATATCAACG
GTGGTATATCCAGTGATTTTTTTCTCCATTTTAGCTTCCTTAGCTCCTGAAAATCTCGATAACTCAAAAA
ATACGCCCGGTAGTGATCTTATTTCATTATGGTGAAAGTTGGAACCTCTTACGTGCCGATCAACGTCTCA
TTTTCGCCAAAAGTTGGCCCAGGGCTTCCCGGTATCAACAGGGACACCAGGATTTATTTATTCTGCGAAG
TGATCTTCCGTCACAGGTATTTATTCGCGATAAGCTCATGGAGCGGCGTAACCGTCGCACAGGAAGGACA
GAGAAAGCGCGGATCTGGGAAGTGACGGACAGAACGGTCAGGACCTGGATTGGGGAGGCGGTTGCCGCCG
CTGCTGCTGACGGTGTGACGTTCTCTGTTCCGGTCACACCACATACGTTCCGCCATTCCTATGCGATGCA
CATGCTGTATGCCGGTATACCGCTGAAAGTTCTGCAAAGCCTGATGGGACATAAGTCCATCAGTTCAACG
GAAGTCTACACGAAGGTTTTTGCGCTGGATGTGGCTGCCCGGCACCGGGTGCAGTTTGCGATGCCGGAGT
CTGATGCGGTTGCGATGCTGAAACAATTATCCTGAGAATAAATGCCTTGGCCTTTATATGGAAATGTGGA
ACTGAGTGGATATGCTGTTTTTGTCTGTTAAACAGAGAAGCTGGCTGTTATCCACTGAGAAGCGAACGAA
ACAGTCGGGAAAATCTCCCATTATCGTAGAGATCCGCATTATTAATCTCAGGAGCCTGTGTAGCGTTTAT
AGGAAGTAGTGTTCTGTCATGATGCCTGCAAGCGGTAACGAAAACGATTTGAATATGCCTTCAGGAACAA
TAGAAATCTTCGTGCGGTGTTACGTTGAAGTGGAGCGGATTATGTCAGCAATGGACAGAACAACCTAATG
AACACAGAACCATGATGTGGTCTGTCCTTTTACAGCCAGTAGTGCTCGCCGCAGTCGAGCGACAGGGCGA
AGCCCGTTTAAACGGGGTGGGCGAAGAACTCCAGCATGAGATCCCCGCGCTGGAGGATCATCCAGCCGGC
GTCCCGGAAAACGATTCCGAAGCCCAACCTTTCATAGAAGGCGGCGGTGGAATCGAAATCTCGTGATGGC
AGGTTGGGCGTCGCTTGGTCGGTCATTTCGAACCCCAGAGTCCCGCTCAGAAGAACTCGTCAAGAAGGCG
ATAGAAGGCGATGCGCTGCGAATCGGGAGCGGCGATACCGTAAAGCACGAGGAAGCGGTCAGCCCATTCG
CCGCCAAGCTCTTCAGCAATATCACGGGTAGCCAACGCTATGTCCTGATAGCGGTCCGCCACACCCAGCC
GGCCACAGTCGATGAATCCAGAAAAGCGGCCATTTTCCACCATGATATTCGGCAAGCAGGCATCGCCATG
GGTCACGACGAGATCCTCGCCGTCGGGCATCCGCGCCTTGAGCCTGGCGAACAGTTCGGCTGGCGCGAGC
CCCTGATGCTCTTCGTCCAGATCATCCTGATCGACAAGACCGGCTTCCATCCGAGTACGTGCTCGCTCGA
TGCGATGTTTCGCTTGGTGGTCGAATGGGCAGGTAGCCGGATCAAGCGTATGCAGCCGCCGCATTGCATC
AGCCATGATGGATACTTTCTCGGCAGGAGCAAGGTGAGATGACAGGAGATCCTGCCCCGGCACTTCGCCC
AATAGCAGCCAGTCCCTTCCCGCTTCAGTGACAACGTCGAGCACAGCTGCGCAAGGAACGCCCGTCGTGG
CCAGCCACGATAGCCGCGCTGCCTCGTCTTGGAGTTCATTCAGGGCACCGGACAGGTCGGTCTTGACAAA
AAGAACCGGGCGCCCCTGCGCTGACAGCCGGAACACGGCGGCATCAGAGCAGCCGATTGTCTGTTGTGCC
CAGTCATAGCCGAATAGCCTCTCCACCCAAGCGGCCGGAGAACCTGCGTGCAATCCATCTTGTTCAATCA
TGCGAAACGATCCTCATCCTGTCTCTTGATCAGATCTTGATCCCCTGCGCCATCAGATCCTTGGCGGCAA
GAAAGCCATCCAGTTTACTTTGCAGGGCTTCCCAACCTTACCAGAGGGCGCCCCAGCTGGCAATTCCGGT
TCGCTTGCTGTCCATAAAACCGCCCAGTCTAGCTATCGCCATGTAAGCCCACTGCAAGCTACCTGCTTTC
TCTTTGCGCTTGCGTTTTCCCTTGTCCAGATAGCCCAGTAGCTGACATTCATCCGGGGTCAGCACCGTTT
CTGCGGACTGGCTTTCTACGTGTTCCGCTTCCTTTAGCAGCCCTTGCGCCCTGAGTGCTTGCGGCAGCGT
GAAGCTTTAATTAAATCTTCCGCTGCATAACCCTGCTTCGGGGTCATTATAGCGATTTTTTCGGTATATC
CATCCTTTTTCGCACGATATACAGGATTTTGCCAAAGGGTTCGTGTAGACTTTCCTTGGTGTATCCAACG
GCGTCAGCCGGGCAGGATAGGTGAAGTAGGCCCACCCGCGAGCGGGTGTTCCTTCTTCACTGTCCCTTAT
TCGCACCTGGCGGTGCTCAACGGGAATCCTGCTCTGCGAGGCTGGCCGGCTACCGCCGGCGTAACAGATG
AGGGCAAGCGGATGGCTGATGAAACCAAGCCAACCAGGAAGGGCAGCCCACCTATCAAGGTGTACTGCCT
TCCAGACGAACGAAGAGCGATTGAGGAAAAGGCGGCGGCGGCCGGCATGAGCCTGTCGGCCTACCTGCTG
GCCGTCGGCCAGGGCTACAAAATCACGGGCGTCGTGGACTATGAGCACGTCCGCGAGCTGGCCCGCATCA
ATGGCGACCTGGGCCGCCTGGGCGGCCTGCTGAAACTCTGGCTCACCGACGACCCGCGCACGGCGCGGTT
CGGTGATGCCACGATCCTCGCCCTGCTGGCGAAGATCGAAGAGAAGCAGGACGAGCTTGGCAAGGTCATG
ATGGGCGTGGTCCGCCCGAGGGCAGAGCCATGACTTTTTTAGCCGCTAAAACGGCCGGGGGGTGCGCGTG
ATTGCCAAGCACGTCCCCATGCGCTCCATCAAGAAGAGGCACTTCGAGCTGTAAGTACATCACCGACGAG
CAAGGCAAGACGATC
